Addgene plasmid #67634: AAV-CMV-GFP
Purpose: AAV vector expressing GFP
Depositing lab: Connie Cepko. Depositing organization: Harvard Medical School. Publication: NRF2 promotes neuronal survival in neurodegeneration and acute nerve damage. Xiong W, MacColl Garfinkel AE, Li Y, Benowitz LI, Cepko CL. J Clin Invest. 2015 Apr;125(4):1433-45. doi: 10.1172/JCI79735. Epub 2015 Mar 23. PubMed 25798616.
Backbone
  Vector backbone: AAV
  Backbone manufacturer: Jeng-Shin Lee, Harvard University
  Total vector size (bp): 6940
  Vector type: AAV
Growth in bacteria
  Bacterial resistance: Ampicillin, 100 μg/mL
  Growth temperature: 37°C
  Growth strain: NEB Stable
  Copy number: Low Copy
Gene/Insert
  Gene/Insert name: GFP
  Insert size (bp): 720
  Promoter: CMV
  Cloning method: Unknown
  Sequencing primers: 5′ tattggctcatgtccaacat; 3′ ataagacaacagagacaact
Resource information
  A portion of this plasmid was derived from a plasmid made by: Obtained from Harvard plasmid center, cloned by Jeng-Shin Lee.
Terms and licenses: Academic/Nonprofit Terms; Industry Terms: Not Available to Industry
How to cite: AAV-CMV-GFP was a gift from Connie Cepko (Addgene plasmid # 67634 ; http://n2t.net/addgene:67634 ; RRID:Addgene_67634)
