[The description below was written by a language model from this plasmid's Addgene catalogue record and the feature table of its GenBank file.]
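Description:
AAV-CMV-GFP is an adeno-associated virus transfer (cis) plasmid that carries an EGFP expression cassette between two AAV2 inverted terminal repeats. The ITRs are the only viral sequences needed in cis. When rep, cap and helper functions are supplied in trans, the DNA between them is replicated and packaged into recombinant AAV particles for delivery to mammalian cells. The plasmid is propagated in E. coli using a ColE1/pUC-type origin and selected with ampicillin through the bla (AmpR) gene. An M13/f1 phage origin is also annotated in the backbone. The catalogue lists the plasmid as low copy and names a recombination-deficient growth strain, which is a common choice for keeping the repeat-rich ITRs intact. The catalogue gives a total size of 6940 bp, whereas the held sequence record is 6891 bp, so the two differ slightly.

Expression is driven by the human cytomegalovirus immediate-early enhancer and promoter. These are followed by an internally truncated human beta-globin intron, an element commonly included to improve transcript processing and expression. A Kozak consensus sequence precedes the 720 bp mammalian codon-optimised EGFP coding sequence, and the transcript ends at a human beta-globin polyadenylation signal. No tags, recombinase sites or additional reporters are annotated, so GFP expression should be constitutive and broad in transduced cells rather than cell-type restricted or conditional.

The stated purpose is simply an AAV vector expressing GFP. The associated publication concerns neuronal survival in neurodegeneration and acute nerve damage, which fits use as a fluorescent reporter or control vector for marking transduced cells. The record does not specify the capsid serotype or the target tissue.
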