LOCUS       Exported 6891 bp ds-DNA circular SYN 17-JUN-2022
DEFINITION  AAV vector expressing GFP.
ACCESSION   .
VERSION     .
KEYWORDS    AAV-CMV-GFP
SOURCE      synthetic DNA construct
  ORGANISM  synthetic DNA construct
REFERENCE   1 (bases 1 to 6891)
  AUTHORS   Xiong W, MacColl Garfinkel AE, Li Y, Benowitz LI, Cepko CL
  TITLE     NRF2 promotes neuronal survival in neurodegeneration and acute nerve
            damage.
  JOURNAL   J Clin Invest. 2015 Apr;125(4):1433-45. doi: 10.1172/JCI79735. Epub
            2015 Mar 23.
  PUBMED    25798616
REFERENCE   2 (bases 1 to 6891)
  AUTHORS   .
  TITLE     Direct Submission
  JOURNAL   Exported Jun 17, 2022 from SnapGene Server 1.1.58
            http://www.snapgene.com
FEATURES             Location/Qualifiers
     source          1..6891
                     /organism="synthetic DNA construct"
                     /mol_type="other DNA"
     enhancer        10..389
                     /label=CMV enhancer
                     /note="human cytomegalovirus immediate early enhancer"
     promoter        390..593
                     /label=CMV promoter
                     /note="human cytomegalovirus (CMV) immediate early
                     promoter"
     primer_bind     544..564
                     /label=CMV-F
                     /note="Human CMV immediate early promoter, forward primer"
     primer_bind     590..614
                     /label=LNCX
                     /note="Human CMV promoter, forward primer"
     intron          707..1182
                     /label=-beta-globin intron
                     /note="internally truncated intron from human beta-globin"
     regulatory      1260..1269
                     /regulatory_class="other"
                     /note="vertebrate consensus sequence for strong initiation
                     of translation (Kozak, 1987)"
     CDS             1266..1985
                     /codon_start=1
                     /product="the original enhanced GFP (Yang et al., 1996)"
                     /label=EGFP
                     /note="mammalian codon-optimized"
                     /translation="MVSKGEELFTGVVPILVELDGDVNGHKFSVSGEGEGDATYGKLTL
                     KFICTTGKLPVPWPTLVTTLTYGVQCFSRYPDHMKQHDFFKSAMPEGYVQERTIFFKDD
                     GNYKTRAEVKFEGDTLVNRIELKGIDFKEDGNILGHKLEYNYNSHNVYIMADKQKNGIK
                     VNFKIRHNIEDGSVQLADHYQQNTPIGDGPVLLPDNHYLSTQSALSKDPNEKRDHMVLL
                     EFVTAAGITLGMDELYK"
     CDS             1266..1982
                     /codon_start=1
                     /product="enhanced GFP"
                     /label=EGFP
                     /translation="MVSKGEELFTGVVPILVELDGDVNGHKFSVSGEGEGDATYGKLTL
                     KFICTTGKLPVPWPTLVTTLTYGVQCFSRYPDHMKQHDFFKSAMPEGYVQERTIFFKDD
                     GNYKTRAEVKFEGDTLVNRIELKGIDFKEDGNILGHKLEYNYNSHNVYIMADKQKNGIK
                     VNFKIRHNIEDGSVQLADHYQQNTPIGDGPVLLPDNHYLSTQSALSKDPNEKRDHMVLL
                     EFVTAAGITLGMDELYK"
     primer_bind     complement(1311..1332)
                     /label=EGFP-N
                     /note="EGFP, reverse primer"
     primer_bind     complement(1572..1591)
                     /label=EXFP-R
                     /note="For distinguishing EGFP variants, reverse primer"
     primer_bind     1919..1940
                     /label=EGFP-C
                     /note="EGFP, forward primer"
     primer_bind     complement(2015..2031)
                     /label=KS primer
                     /note="common sequencing primer, one of multiple similar
                     variants"
     primer_bind     complement(2016..2032)
                     /label=pBluescriptKS
                     /note="For pBluescript vector"
     polyA_signal    2125..2519
                     /label=-beta-globin poly(A)
                     /note="human beta-globin polyadenylation signal"
     repeat_region   2874..3003
                     /label=AAV2 ITR
     rep_origin      3374..3887
                     /direction=RIGHT
                     /label=M13 ori
                     /note="M13 bacteriophage origin of replication; arrow
                     indicates direction of (+) strand synthesis"
     primer_bind     complement(3461..3480)
                     /label=F1ori-R
                     /note="F1 origin, reverse primer"
     primer_bind     3671..3692
                     /label=F1ori-F
                     /note="F1 origin, forward primer"
     primer_bind     complement(4369..4388)
                     /label=pRS-marker
                     /note="pRS vectors, use to sequence yeast selectable
                     marker"
     primer_bind     4488..4510
                     /label=pGEX 3'
                     /note="pGEX vectors, reverse primer"
     primer_bind     complement(4548..4566)
                     /label=pBRforEco
                     /note="pBR322 vectors, upsteam of EcoRI site, forward
                     primer"
     promoter        4634..4738
                     /gene="bla"
                     /label=AmpR promoter
     CDS             4739..5599
                     /codon_start=1
                     /gene="bla"
                     /product="beta-lactamase"
                     /label=AmpR
                     /note="confers resistance to ampicillin, carbenicillin, and
                     related antibiotics"
                     /translation="MSIQHFRVALIPFFAAFCLPVFAHPETLVKVKDAEDQLGARVGYI
                     ELDLNSGKILESFRPEERFPMMSTFKVLLCGAVLSRIDAGQEQLGRRIHYSQNDLVEYS
                     PVTEKHLTDGMTVRELCSAAITMSDNTAANLLLTTIGGPKELTAFLHNMGDHVTRLDRW
                     EPELNEAIPNDERDTTMPVAMATTLRKLLTGELLTLASRQQLIDWMEADKVAGPLLRSA
                     LPAGWFIADKSGAGERGSRGIIAALGPDGKPSRIVVIYTTGSQATMDERNRQIAEIGAS
                     LIKHW"
     primer_bind     complement(4957..4976)
                     /label=Amp-R
                     /note="Ampicillin resistance gene, reverse primer"
     rep_origin      5770..6358
                     /direction=RIGHT
                     /label=ori
                     /note="high-copy-number ColE1/pMB1/pBR322/pUC origin of
                     replication"
     primer_bind     6259..6278
                     /label=pBR322ori-F
                     /note="pBR322 origin, forward primer"
     primer_bind     6512..6529
                     /label=L4440
                     /note="L4440 vector, forward primer"
     repeat_region   6595..6724
                     /label=AAV2 ITR
     primer_bind     complement(6780..6799)
                     /label=SV40pro-F
                     /note="SV40 promoter/origin, forward primer"
ORIGIN
        1 cgccatgttg acattgatta ttgactagtt attaatagta atcaattacg gggtcattag
       61 ttcatagccc atatatggag ttccgcgtta cataacttac ggtaaatggc ccgcctggct
      121 gaccgcccaa cgacccccgc ccattgacgt caataatgac gtatgttccc atagtaacgc
      181 caatagggac tttccattga cgtcaatggg tggagtattt acggtaaact gcccacttgg
      241 cagtacatca agtgtatcat atgccaagta cgccccctat tgacgtcaat gacggtaaat
      301 ggcccgcctg gcattatgcc cagtacatga ccttatggga ctttcctact tggcagtaca
      361 tctacgtatt agtcatcgct attaccatgg tgatgcggtt ttggcagtac atcaatgggc
      421 gtggatagcg gtttgactca cggggatttc caagtctcca ccccattgac gtcaatggga
      481 gtttgttttg gcaccaaaat caacgggact ttccaaaatg tcgtaacaac tccgccccat
      541 tgacgcaaat gggcggtagg cgtgtacggt gggaggtcta tataagcaga gctcgtttag
      601 tgaaccgtca gatcgcctgg agacgccatc cacgctgttt tgacctccat agaagacacc
      661 gggaccgatc cagcctcccc tcgaagctga tcctgagaac ttcagggtga gtctatggga
      721 cccttgatgt tttctttccc cttcttttct atggttaagt tcatgtcata ggaaggggag
      781 aagtaacagg gtacacatat tgaccaaatc agggtaattt tgcatttgta attttaaaaa
      841 atgctttctt cttttaatat acttttttgt ttatcttatt tctaatactt tccctaatct
      901 ctttctttca gggcaataat gatacaatgt atcatgcctc tttgcaccat tctaaagaat
      961 aacagtgata atttctgggt taaggcaata gcaatatttc tgcatataaa tatttctgca
     1021 tataaattgt aactgatgta agaggtttca tattgctaat agcagctaca atccagctac
     1081 cattctgctt ttattttatg gttgggataa ggctggatta ttctgagtcc aagctaggcc
     1141 cttttgctaa tcatgttcat acctcttatc ttcctcccac agctcctggg caacgtgctg
     1201 gtctgtgtgc tggcccatca ctttggcaaa gaattccgcg ggcccgggat ccaccggtcg
     1261 ccaccatggt gagcaagggc gaggagctgt tcaccggggt ggtgcccatc ctggtcgagc
     1321 tggacggcga cgtaaacggc cacaagttca gcgtgtccgg cgagggcgag ggcgatgcca
     1381 cctacggcaa gctgaccctg aagttcatct gcaccaccgg caagctgccc gtgccctggc
     1441 ccaccctcgt gaccaccctg acctacggcg tgcagtgctt cagccgctac cccgaccaca
     1501 tgaagcagca cgacttcttc aagtccgcca tgcccgaagg ctacgtccag gagcgcacca
     1561 tcttcttcaa ggacgacggc aactacaaga cccgcgccga ggtgaagttc gagggcgaca
     1621 ccctggtgaa ccgcatcgag ctgaagggca tcgacttcaa ggaggacggc aacatcctgg
     1681 ggcacaagct ggagtacaac tacaacagcc acaacgtcta tatcatggcc gacaagcaga
     1741 agaacggcat caaggtgaac ttcaagatcc gccacaacat cgaggacggc agcgtgcagc
     1801 tcgccgacca ctaccagcag aacaccccca tcggcgacgg ccccgtgctg ctgcccgaca
     1861 accactacct gagcacccag tccgccctga gcaaagaccc caacgagaag cgcgatcaca
     1921 tggtcctgct ggagttcgtg accgccgccg ggatcactct cggcatggac gagctgtaca
     1981 agtaaagcgg ccgctctaga ggatccaagc ttatcgatac cgtcgacctc gagggcccag
     2041 atctaattca ccccaccagt gcaggctgcc tatcagaaag tggtggctgg tgtggctaat
     2101 gccctggccc acaagtatca ctaagctcgc tttcttgctg tccaatttct attaaaggtt
     2161 cctttgttcc ctaagtccaa ctactaaact gggggatatt atgaagggcc ttgagcatct
     2221 ggattctgcc taataaaaaa catttatttt cattgcaatg atgtatttaa attatttctg
     2281 aatattttac taaaaaggga atgtgggagg tcagtgcatt taaaacataa agaaatgaag
     2341 agctagttca aaccttggga aaatacacta tatcttaaac tccatgaaag aaggtgaggc
     2401 tgcaaacagc taatgcacat tggcaacagc ccctgatgcc tatgccttat tcatccctca
     2461 gaaaaggatt caagtagagg cttgatttgg aggttaaagt tttgctatgc tgtattttac
     2521 attacttatt gttttagctg tcctcatgaa tgtcttttca ctacccattt gcttatcctg
     2581 catctctcag ccttgactcc actcagttct cttgcttaga gataccacct ttcccctgaa
     2641 gtgttccttc catgttttac ggcgagatgg tttctcctcg cctggccact cagccttagt
     2701 tgtctctgtt gtcttataga ggtctacttg aagaaggaaa aacagggggc atggtttgac
     2761 tgtcctgtga gcccttcttc cctgcctccc ccactcacag tgacccggaa tccctcgaca
     2821 tctagagcat ggctacgtag ataagtagca tggcgggtta atcattaact acaaggaacc
     2881 cctagtgatg gagttggcca ctccctctct gcgcgctcgc tcgctcactg aggccgggcg
     2941 accaaaggtc gcccgacgcc cgggctttgc ccgggcggcc tcagtgagcg agcgagcgcg
     3001 cagctggcgt aatagcgaag aggcccgcac cgatcgccct tcccaacagt tgcgcagcct
     3061 gaatggcgaa tggcgattcc gttgcaatgg ctggcggtaa tattgttctg gatattaccn
     3121 nnnnnnnnnn nnnnnnnnnn nnnnnnnnnn nnnnnnnnnn nnnnnnnnnn nnnnnnnnnn
     3181 nnnnnnnnnn nnnnnnnnnn nnnnnnnnnn nnnnnnnnnn nnnnnnnnnn nnnnnnnnnn
     3241 nnnnnnnnnn nnnnnnnnnn nnnnnnnnnn nnnnnnnnnn nnnnnnnnnn nnnnnnnnnn
     3301 nnnnnnnnnn nnnnnnnnnn nnnnnnnnnn nnnnnnnnnn nnnnnnnnnn nnnnnnnnnn
     3361 nnnnnnnnnn nnnnnnnnnn nnnnnnnnnn nnnnnnnnnn nnnnnnnnnn nnnnnnnnnn
     3421 nnnnnnnnnn nnnnnnnnnn nnnnnnnnnn nnnnnnnnnn nnnnnnnnnn nnnnnnnnnn
     3481 nnnnnnnnnn nnnnnnncnn nnnnnnnnnn nnnnnnnnnn nnnnnnnnnn nnnnnnnnnn
     3541 nnnnnnnnnn nnnnnnnnnn nnnnnnnnnn nnnnnnnnnn nnnnnnnnna nnnnnnnnnn
     3601 nnnnnnnnnn nnnnnnnnnn nnnnnnnnnn nnnnnnnnnc ctttgacgtt ggagtccacg
     3661 ttctttaata gtggactctt gttccaaact ggaacaacac tcaaccctat ctcggtctat
     3721 tcttttgatt tataagggat tttgccgatt tcggcctatt ggttaaaaaa tgagctgatt
     3781 taacaaaaat ttaacgcgaa ttttaacaaa atattaacgc ttacaattta aatatttgct
     3841 tatacaatct nnnnnnnnnn nnnnnnnnnn nnnnnnnnnn nnnnnnnnnn nnnnnnnnnn
     3901 nnnnnnnnnn nnnnnnnnnn nnnnnnnnnn nnnnnnnnnn nnnnnnnnnn ctcaggcaat
     3961 gacctgatag cctttgtagn nnnnnnnnnn nnnnnnnnnn nnnnnnnnnn nnnnnnnnnn
     4021 nnnnnnnnnn nnnnnnnnnn nnnnnnnntg gtgatttgac tgtctccggc ctttctcacc
     4081 cgtttgaatc tttacctaca cattactcag gcattgcatt taaaatatat gagggttcta
     4141 aaaattttta tccttgcgtt gaaataaagg cttctcccnn nnnnnnnnnn nnnnnnnnnn
     4201 nnnnnnnnnn nnnnnnnnnn nnnnnnnnnn nnnnnnnnnn nnnnnnnnnn nnnnnnnnnn
     4261 nttctttgcc ttgcctgtat gatttattgg atgttggaat cgcctgatgc ggtattttct
     4321 ccttacgcat ctgtgcggta tttcacaccg catatggtgc actctcagta caatctgctc
     4381 tgatgccgca tagttaagcc agccccgaca cccgccaaca cccgctgacg cgccctgacg
     4441 ggcttgtctg ctcccggcat ccgcttacag acaagctgtg accgtctccg ggagctgcat
     4501 gtgtcagagg ttttcaccgt catcaccgaa acgcgcgaga cgaaagggcc tcgtgatacg
     4561 cctattttta taggttaatg tcatgataat aatggtttct tagacgtcag gtggcacttt
     4621 tcggggaaat gtgcgcggaa cccctatttg tttatttttc taaatacatt caaatatgta
     4681 tccgctcatg agacaataac cctgataaat gcttcaataa tattgaaaaa ggaagagtat
     4741 gagtattcaa catttccgtg tcgcccttat tccctttttt gcggcatttt gccttcctgt
     4801 ttttgctcac ccagaaacgc tggtgaaagt aaaagatgct gaagatcagt tgggtgcacg
     4861 agtgggttac atcgaactgg atctcaacag cggtaagatc cttgagagtt ttcgccccga
     4921 agaacgtttt ccaatgatga gcacttttaa agttctgcta tgtggcgcgg tattatcccg
     4981 tattgacgcc gggcaagagc aactcggtcg ccgcatacac tattctcaga atgacttggt
     5041 tgagtactca ccagtcacag aaaagcatct tacggatggc atgacagtaa gagaattatg
     5101 cagtgctgcc ataaccatga gtgataacac tgcggccaac ttacttctga caacgatcgg
     5161 aggaccgaag gagctaaccg cttttttgca caacatgggg gatcatgtaa ctcgccttga
     5221 tcgttgggaa ccggagctga atgaagccat accaaacgac gagcgtgaca ccacgatgcc
     5281 tgtagcaatg gcaacaacgt tgcgcaaact attaactggc gaactactta ctctagcttc
     5341 ccggcaacaa ttaatagact ggatggaggc ggataaagtt gcaggaccac ttctgcgctc
     5401 ggcccttccg gctggctggt ttattgctga taaatctgga gccggtgagc gtgggtctcg
     5461 cggtatcatt gcagcactgg ggccagatgg taagccctcc cgtatcgtag ttatctacac
     5521 gacggggagt caggcaacta tggatgaacg aaatagacag atcgctgaga taggtgcctc
     5581 actgattaag cattggtaac tgtcagacca agtttactca tatatacttt agattgattt
     5641 aaaacttcat ttttaattta aaaggatcta ggtgaagatc ctttttgata atctcatgac
     5701 caaaatccct taacgtgagt tttcgttcca ctgagcgtca gaccccgtag aaaagatcaa
     5761 aggatcttct tgagatcctt tttttctgcg cgtaatctgc tgcttgcaaa caaaaaaacc
     5821 accgctacca gcggtggttt gtttgccgga tcaagagcta ccaactcttt ttccgaaggt
     5881 aactggcttc agcagagcgc agataccaaa tactgttctt ctagtgtagc cgtagttagg
     5941 ccaccacttc aagaactctg tagcaccgcc tacatacctc gctctgctaa tcctgttacc
     6001 agtggctgct gccagtggcg ataagtcgtg tcttaccggg ttggactcaa gacgatagtt
     6061 accggataag gcgcagcggt cgggctgaac ggggggttcg tgcacacagc ccagcttgga
     6121 gcgaacgacc tacaccgaac tgagatacct acagcgtgag ctatgagaaa gcgccacgct
     6181 tcccgaaggg agaaaggcgg acaggtatcc ggtaagcggc agggtcggaa caggagagcg
     6241 cacgagggag cttccagggg gaaacgcctg gtatctttat agtcctgtcg ggtttcgcca
     6301 cctctgactt gagcgtcgat ttttgtgatg ctcgtcaggg gggcggagcc tatggaaaaa
     6361 cgccagcaac gcggcctttt tacggttcct ggccttttgc tggccttttg ctcacatgtt
     6421 ctttcctgcg ttatcccctg attctgtgga taaccgtatt accgcctttg agtgagctga
     6481 taccgctcgc cgcagccgaa cgaccgagcg cagcgagtca gtgagcgagg aagcggaaga
     6541 gcgcccaata cgcaaaccgc ctctccccgc gcgttggccg attcattaat gcagctgcgc
     6601 gctcgctcgc tcactgaggc cgcccgggca aagcccgggc gtcgggcgac ctttggtcgc
     6661 ccggcctcag tgagcgagcg agcgcgcaga gagggagtgg ccaactccat cactaggggt
     6721 tccttgtagt taatgattaa cccgccatgc tacttatcta cgtagccatg ctctagcggc
     6781 ctcggcctct gcataaataa aaaaaattag tcagccatga gcttggccca ttgcatacgt
     6841 tgtatccata tcataatatg tacatttata ttggctcatg tccaacatta c
//
