>Addgene plasmid #67634 | AAV-CMV-GFP Sequencing Result | analyzer sequence | sequence record 121572
CTATATAAGCAGAGCTCGTTTAGTGAACCGTCAGATCGCCTGGAGACGCCATCCACGCTGTTTTGACCTC
CATAGAAGACACCGGGACCGATCCAGCCTCCCCTCGAAGCTGATCCTGAGAACTTCAGGGTGAGTCTATG
GGACCCTTGATGTTTTCTTTCCCCTTCTTTTCTATGGTTAAGTTCATGTCATAGGAAGGGGAGAAGTAAC
AGGGTACACATATTGACCAAATCAGGGTAATTTTGCATTTGTAATTTTAAAAAATGCTTTCTTCTTTTAA
TATACTTTTTTGTTTATCTTATTTCTAATACTTTCCCTAATCTCTTTCTTTCAGGGCAATAATGATACAA
TGTATCATGCCTCTTTGCACCATTCTAAAGAATAACAGTGATAATTTCTGGGTTAAGGCAATAGCAATAT
TTCTGCATATAAATATTTCTGCATATAAATTGTAACTGATGTAAGAGGTTTCATATTGCTAATAGCAGCT
ACAATCCAGCTACCATTCTGCTTTTATTTTATGGTTGGGATAAGGCTGGATTATTCTGAGTCCAAGCTAG
GCCCTTTTGCTAATCATGTTCATACCTCTTATCTTCCTCCCACAGCTCCTGGGCAACGTGCTGGTCTGTG
TGCTGGCCCATCACTTTGGCAAAGAATTCCGCGGGCCCGGGATCCACCGGTCGCCACCATGGTGAGCAAG
GGCGAGGAGCTGTTCACCGGGGTGGTGCCCATCCTGGTCGAGCTGGACGGCGACGTAAACGGCCACAAGT
TCAGCGTGTCCGGCGAGGGCGAGGGCGATGCCACCTACGGCAAGCTGACCCTGAAGTTCATCTGCACCAC
CGGCAAGCTGCCCGTGCCCTGGCCCACCCTCGTGACCACCCTGACCTACGGCGTGCAGTGCTTCAGCCGC
TACCCCGACCACATGAAGCAGCACGACTTCTTCAAGTCCGCCATGCCCGAAGGCTACGTCCAGGAGCGCA
CCATCTTCTTCAAGGACGACGGCAACTACA
