>Addgene plasmid #67634 | AAV-CMV-GFP Sequencing Result | analyzer sequence | sequence record 122543
TCCAGGAGCGCACCATCTTCTTCAAGGACGACGGCAACTACAAGACCCGCGCCGAGGTGAAGTTCGAGGG
CGACACCCTGGTGAACCGCATCGAGCTGAAGGGCATCGACTTCAAGGAGGACGGCAACATCCTGGGGCAC
AAGCTGGAGTACAACTACAACAGCCACAACGTCTATATCATGGCCGACAAGCAGAAGAACGGCATCAAGG
TGAACTTCAAGATCCGCCACAACATCGAGGACGGCAGCGTGCAGCTCGCCGACCACTACCAGCAGAACAC
CCCCATCGGCGACGGCCCCGTGCTGCTGCCCGACAACCACTACCTGAGCACCCAGTCCGCCCTGAGCAAA
GACCCCAACGAGAAGCGCGATCACATGGTCCTGCTGGAGTTCGTGACCGCCGCCGGGATCACTCTCGGCA
TGGACGAGCTGTACAAGTAAAGCGGCCGCTCTAGAGGATCCAAGCTTATCGATACCGTCGACCTCGAGGG
CCCAGATCTAATTCACCCCACCAGTGCAGGCTGCCTATCAGAAAGTGGTGGCTGGTGTGGCTAATGCCCT
GGCCCACAAGTATCACTAAGCTCGCTTTCTTGCTGTCCAATTTCTATTAAAGGTTCCTTTGTTCCCTAAG
TCCAACTACTAAACTGGGGGATATTATGAAGGGCCTTGAGCATCTGGATTCTGCCTAATAAAAAACATTT
ATTTTCATTGCAATGATGTATTTAAATTATTTCTGAATATTTTACTAAAAAGGGAATGTGGGAGGTCAGT
GCATTTAAAACATAA
